>Addgene plasmid #148191 | pnEA-NvM-DmThor-del76-84-Y54AM59A_Z | depositor full sequence | sequence record 290639 | Full Sequence
TTCTTGAAGACGAAAGGGCCTCGTGATACGCCTATTTTTATAGGTTAATGTCATGATAATAATGGTTTCT
TAGACGTCAGGTGGCACTTTTCGGGGAAATGTGCGCGGAACCCCTATTTGTTTATTTTTCTAAATACATT
CAAATATGTATCCGCTCATGAGACAATAACCCTGATAAATGCTTCAATAATATTGAAAAAGGAAGAGTAT
GAGTATTCAACATTTCCGTGTCGCCCTTATTCCCTTTTTTGCGGCATTTTGCCTTCCTGTTTTTGCTCAC
CCAGAAACGCTGGTGAAAGTAAAAGATGCTGAAGATCAGTTGGGTGCACGAGTGGGTTACATCGAACTGG
ATCTCAACAGCGGTAAGATCCTTGAGAGTTTTCGCCCCGAAGAACGTTTTCCAATGATGAGCACTTTTAA
AGTTCTGCTATGTGGCGCGGTATTATCCCGTGTTGACGCCGGGCAAGAGCAACTCGGTCGCCGCATACAC
TATTCTCAGAATGACTTGGTTGAGTACTCACCAGTCACAGAAAAGCATCTTACGGATGGCATGACAGTAA
GAGAATTATGCAGTGCTGCCATAACCATGAGTGATAACACTGCGGCCAACTTACTTCTGACAACGATCGG
AGGACCGAAGGAGCTAACCGCTTTTTTGCACAACATGGGGGATCATGTAACTCGCCTTGATCGTTGGGAA
CCGGAGCTGAATGAAGCCATACCAAACGACGAGCGTGACACCACGATGCCTGCAGCAATGGCAACAACGT
TGCGCAAACTATTAACTGGCGAACTACTTACTCTAGCTTCCCGGCAACAATTAATAGACTGGATGGAGGC
GGATAAAGTTGCAGGACCACTTCTGCGCTCGGCCCTTCCGGCTGGCTGGTTTATTGCTGATAAATCTGGA
GCCGGTGAGCGTGGGTCTCGCGGTATCATTGCAGCACTGGGGCCAGATGGTAAGCCCTCCCGTATCGTAG
TTATCTACACGACGGGGAGTCAGGCAACTATGGATGAACGAAATAGACAGATCGCTGAGATAGGTGCCTC
ACTGATTAAGCATTGGTAACTGTCAGACCAAGTTTACTCATATATACTTTAGATTGATTTAAAACTTCAT
TTTTAATTTAAAAGGATCTAGGTGAAGATCCTTTTTGATAATCTCATGACCAAAATCCCTTAACGTGAGT
TTTCGTTCCACTGAGCGTCAGACCCCGTAGAAAAGATCAAAGGATCTTCTTGAGATCCTTTTTTTCTGCG
CGTAATCTGCTGCTTGCAAACAAAAAAACCACCGCTACCAGCGGTGGTTTGTTTGCCGGATCAAGAGCTA
CCAACTCTTTTTCCGAAGGTAACTGGCTTCAGCAGAGCGCAGATACCAAATACTGTCCTTCTAGTGTAGC
CGTAGTTAGGCCACCACTTCAAGAACTCTGTAGCACCGCCTACATACCTCGCTCTGCTAATCCTGTTACC
AGTGGCTGCTGCCAGTGGCGATAAGTCGTGTCTTACCGGGTTGGACTCAAGACGATAGTTACCGGATAAG
GCGCAGCGGTCGGGCTGAACGGGGGGTTCGTGCACACAGCCCAGCTTGGAGCGAACGACCTACACCGAAC
TGAGATACCTACAGCGTGAGCTATGAGAAAGCGCCACGCTTCCCGAAGGGAGAAAGGCGGACAGGTATCC
GGTAAGCGGCAGGGTCGGAACAGGAGAGCGCACGAGGGAGCTTCCAGGGGGAAACGCCTGGTATCTTTAT
AGTCCTGTCGGGTTTCGCCACCTCTGACTTGAGCGTCGATTTTTGTGATGCTCGTCAGGGGGGCGGAGCC
TATGGAAAAACGCCAGCAACGCGGCCTTTTTACGGTTCCTGGCCTTTTGCTGGCCTTTTGCTCACATGTT
CTTTCCTGCGTTATCCCCTGATTCTGTGGATAACCGTATTACCGCCTTTGAGTGAGCTGATACCGCTCGC
CGCAGCCGAACGACCGAGCGCAGCGAGTCAGTGAGCGAGGAAGCGGAAGAGCGCCTGATGCGGTATTTTC
TCCTTACGCATCTGTGCGGTATTTCACACCGCATATATGGTGCACTCTCAGTACAATCTGCTCTGATGCC
GCATAGTTAAGCCAGTATACACTCCGCTATCGCTACGTGACTGGGTCATGGCTGCGCCCCGACACCCGCC
AACACCCGCTGACGCGCCCTGACGGGCTTGTCTGCTCCCGGCATCCGCTTACAGACAAGCTGTGACCGTC
TCCGGGAGCTGCATGTGTCAGAGGTTTTCACCGTCATCACCGAAACGCGCGAGGCAGCTGCGGTAAAGCT
CATCAGCGTGGTCGTGAAGCGATTCACAGATGTCTGCCTGTTCATCCGCGTCCAGCTCGTTGAGTTTCTC
CAGAAGCGTTAATGTCTGGCTTCTGATAAAGCGGGCCATGTTAAGGGCGGTTTTTTCCTGTTTGGTCACT
GATGCCTCCGTGTAAGGGGGATTTCTGTTCATGGGGGTAATGATACCGATGAAACGAGAGAGGATGCTCA
CGATACGGGTTACTGATGATGAACATGCCCGGTTACTGGAACGTTGTGAGGGTAAACAACTGGCGGTATG
GATGCGGCGGGACCAGAGAAAAATCACTCAGGGTCAATGCCAGCGCTTCGTTAATACAGATGTAGGTGTT
CCACAGGGTAGCCAGCAGCATCCTGCGATGCAGATCCGGAACATAATGGTGCAGGGCGCTGACTTCCGCG
TTTCCAGACTTTACGAAACACGGAAACCGAAGACCATTCATGTTGTTGCTCAGGTCGCAGACGTTTTGCA
GCAGCAGTCGCTTCACGTTCGCTCGCGTATCGGTGATTCATTCTGCTAACCAGTAAGGCAACCCCGCCAG
CCTAGCCGGGTCCTCAACGACAGGAGCACGATCATGCGCACCCGTGGCCAGGACCCAACGCTGCCCGAGA
TGCGCCGCGTGCGGCTGCTGGAGATGGCGGACGCGATGGATATGTTCTGCCAAGGGTTGGTTTGCGCATT
CACAGTTCTCCGCAAGAATTGATTGGCTCCAATTCTTGGAGTGGTGAATCCGTTAGCGAGGTGCCGCCGG
CTTCCATTCAGGTCGAGGTGGCCCGGCTCCATGCACCGCGACGCAACGCGGGGAGGCAGACAAGGTATAG
GGCGGCGCCTACAATCCATGCCAACCCGTTCCATGTGCTCGCCGAGGCGGCATAAATCGCCGTGACGATC
AGCGGTCCAGTGATCGAAGTTAGGCTGGTAAGAGCCGCGAGCGATCCTTGAAGCTGTCCCTGATGGTCGT
CATCTACCTGCCTGGACAGCATGGCCTGCAACGCGGGCATCCCGATGCCGCCGGAAGCGAGAAGAATCAT
AATGGGGAAGGCCATCCAGCCTCGCGTCGCGAACGCCAGCAAGACGTAGCCCAGCGCGTCGGCCGCCATG
CCGGCGATAATGGCCTGCTTCTCGCCGAAACGTTTGGTGGCGGGACCAGTGACGAAGGCTTGAGCGAGGG
CGTGCAAGATTCCGAATACCGCAAGCGACAGGCCGATCATCGTCGCGCTCCAGCGAAAGCGGTCCTCGCC
GAAAATGACCCAGAGCGCTGCCGGCACCTGTCCTACGAGTTGCATGATAAAGAAGACAGTCATAAGTGCG
GCGACGATAGTCATGCCCCGCGCCCACCGGAAGGAGCTGACTGGGTTGAAGGCTCTCAAGGGCATCGGTC
GAGATCCCGGTGCCTAATGAGTGAGCTAACTTACATTAATTGCGTTGCGCTCACTGCCCGCTTTCCAGTC
GGGAAACCTGTCGTGCCAGCTGCATTAATGAATCGGCCAACGCGCGGGGAGAGGCGGTTTGCGTATTGGG
CGCCAGGGTGGTTTTTCTTTTCACCAGTGAGACGGGCAACAGCTGATTGCCCTTCACCGCCTGGCCCTGA
GAGAGTTGCAGCAAGCGGTCCACGCTGGTTTGCCCCAGCAGGCGAAAATCCTGTTTGATGGTGGTTAACG
GCGGGATATAACATGAGCTGTCTTCGGTATCGTCGTATCCCACTACCGAGATATCCGCACCAACGCGCAG
CCCGGACTCGGTAATGGCGCGCATTGCGCCCAGCGCCATCTGATCGTTGGCAACCAGCATCGCAGTGGGA
ACGATGCCCTCATTCAGCATTTGCATGGTTTGTTGAAAACCGGACATGGCACTCCAGTCGCCTTCCCGTT
CCGCTATCGGCTGAATTTGATTGCGAGTGAGATATTTATGCCAGCCAGCCAGACGCAGACGCGCCGAGAC
AGAACTTAATGGGCCCGCTAACAGCGCGATTTGCTGGTGACCCAATGCGACCAGATGCTCCACGCCCAGT
CGCGTACCGTCTTCATGGGAGAAAATAATACTGTTGATGGGTGTCTGGTCAGAGACATCAAGAAATAACG
CCGGAACATTAGTGCAGGCAGCTTCCACAGCAATGGCATCCTGGTCATCCAGCGGATAGTTAATGATCAG
CCCACTGACGCGTTGCGCGAGAAGATTGTGCACCGCCGCTTTACAGGCTTCGACGCCGCTTCGTTCTACC
ATCGACACCACCACGCTGGCACCCAGTTGATCGGCGCGAGATTTAATCGCCGCGACAATTTGCGACGGCG
CGTGCAGGGCCAGACTGGAGGTGGCAACGCCAATCAGCAACGACTGTTTGCCCGCCAGTTGTTGTGCCAC
GCGGTTGGGAATGTAATTCAGCTCCGCCATCGCCGCTTCCACTTTTTCCCGCGTTTTCGCAGAAACGTGG
CTGGCCTGGTTCACCACGCGGGAAACGGTCTGATAAGAGACACCGGCATACTCTGCGACATCGTATAACG
TTACTGGTTTCACATTCACCACCCTGAATTGACTCTCTTCCGGGCGCTATCATGCCATACCGCGAAAGGT
TTTGCGCCATTCGATGGTGTCCGGGATCTCGACGCTCTCCCTTATGCGACTCCTGCATTAGGAAGCAGCC
CAGTAGTAGGTTGAGGCCGTTGAGCACCGCCGCCGCAAGGAATGGTGCATGCAAGGAGATGGCGCCCAAC
AGTCCCCCGGCCACGGGGCCTGCCACCATACCCACGCCGAAACAAGCGCTCATGAGCCCGAAGTGGCGAG
CCCGATCTTCCCCATCGGTGATGTCGGCGATATAGGCGCCAGCAACCGCACCTGTGGCGCCGGTGATGCC
GGCCACGATGCGTCCGGCGTAGAGGATCGAGATCTCGATCCCGCGAAATTAATACGACTCACTATAGGGG
AATTGTGAGCGGATAACAATTCCCCACTAGTAATAATTTTGTTTAACTTTAAGAAGGAGATATACCATGG
AAACTGAAGAAGGTAAACTGGTAATCTGGATTAACGGCGATAAAGGCTATAACGGTCTCGCTGAAGTCGG
TAAGAAATTCGAGAAAGATACCGGAATTAAAGTCACCGTTGAGCATCCGGATAAACTGGAAGAGAAATTC
CCACAGGTTGCGGCAACTGGCGATGGCCCTGACATTATCTTCTGGGCACACGACCGCTTTGGTGGCTACG
CTCAATCTGGCCTGTTGGCTGAAATCACCCCGGACAAAGCGTTCCAGGACAAGCTGTATCCGTTTACCTG
GGATGCCGTACGTTACAACGGCAAGCTGATTGCTTACCCGATCGCTGTTGAAGCGTTATCGCTGATTTAT
AACAAAGACCTGCTGCCGAACCCGCCAAAAACCTGGGAAGAGATCCCGGCGCTGGATAAAGAACTGAAAG
CGAAAGGTAAGAGCGCCCTGATGTTCAACCTGCAAGAACCGTACTTCACCTGGCCGCTGATTGCTGCTGA
CGGGGGTTATGCGTTCAAGTATGAAAACGGCAAGTACGACATTAAAGACGTGGGCGTGGATAACGCTGGC
GCGAAAGCGGGTCTGACCTTCCTGGTTGACCTGATTAAAAACAAACACATGAATGCAGACACCGATTACT
CCATCGCAGAAGCTGCCTTTAATAAAGGCGAAACAGCGATGACCATCAACGGCCCGTGGGCATGGTCCAA
CATCGACACCAGCAAAGTGAATTATGGTGTAACGGTACTGCCGACCTTCAAGGGTCAACCATCCAAACCG
TTCGTTGGCGTGCTGAGCGCAGGTATTAACGCCGCCAGTCCGAACAAAGAGCTGGCAAAAGAGTTCCTCG
AAAACTATCTGCTGACTGATGAAGGTCTGGAAGCGGTTAATAAAGACAAACCGCTGGGTGCCGTAGCGCT
GAAGTCTTACGAGGAAGAGTTGGCGAAAGATCCACGTATTGCCGCCACGATGGAAAACGCCCAGAAAGGT
GAAATCATGCCGAACATCCCGCAGATGTCCGCTTTCTGGTATGCCGTGCGTACTGCGGTGATCAACGCCG
CCAGCGGTCGTCAGACTGTCGATGAAGCCCTTAAAGACGCGCAGACTGGTACCGGCAGCGGCGAAAACCT
TTACTTCCAGGGCCATATGCTCGAGATGTCCGCTTCACCCACCGCCCGTCAAGCCATCACCCAGGCCCTG
CCCATGATCACCAGGAAGGTTGTCATCTCGGATCCGATCCAGATGCCCGAGGTGTACTCCTCGACGCCCG
GCGGAACCCTCTACTCCACCACTCCTGGAGGCACCAAACTTATCGCCGAGCGGGCTTTCGCGAAGAATCT
CCGTGGCTCCCCATTGAGCCAAACTCCGCCGTCCAACGTGCGTACTCCCTTCCGCAAGTGCGTGCCCGTC
CCCACGGAACTGATCAAGCAGACCAAGTCGCTGAAGATCGAGGACCAGGAACAGTTCCAACTGGATCTGC
AATTGGGATCCTAATAGTCTAGAGCTAGCCCTAGGAGATCCGGCTGCTAACAAAGCCCGAAAGGAAGCTG
AGTTGGCTGCTGCCACCGCTGAGCAATAACTAGCATAACCCCTTGGGGCCTCTAAACGGGTCTTGAGGGG
TTTTTTGCTGAAAGGAGGAACTATATCCGGATATCCCGCAAGAGGCCCGGCAGTACCGGCATAACCAAGC
CTATGCCTACAGCATCCAGGGTGACGGTGCCGAGGATGACGATGAGCGCATTGTTAGATTTCATACACGG
TGCCTGACTGCGTTAGCAATTTAACTGTGATAAACTACCGCATTAAAGCTTATCGATGATAAGCTGTCAA
ACATGAGAA
Features (pLannotate 1.2.2; 20 found; start..end, strand, type, name):
    104..208     +  promoter       AmpR promoter: bla
    209..1069    +  CDS            AmpR: β-lactamase; bla; confers resistance to ampicillin, carbenicillin, and related antibiotics
   1240..1828    +  rep_origin     ori: high-copy-number ColE1/pMB1/pBR322/pUC origin of replication
   2014..2156    -  misc_feature   bom: basis of mobility region from pBR322
   2258..2449    -  CDS            rop: Rop protein, which maintains plasmids at low copy number; rop
   2466..2846    +  CDS            YPB1_ECOLX: Protein predicted: Swiss-Prot protein existence level 4. From Escherichia coli.
   3088..3712    -  CDS            TcR (fragment): tetracycline efflux protein; tet; confers resistance to tetracycline
   3727..3748    -  protein_bind   CAP binding site: CAP binding activates transcription in the presence of cAMP. E. coli catabolite activator protein
   3761..4843    -  CDS            lacI: lac repressor; lacI; The lac repressor binds to the lac operator to inhibit transcription in E. coli. This inhibition can be relieved by adding lactose or isopropyl-β-D-thiogalactopyranoside (IPTG).
   4844..4921    -  promoter       lacI promoter: lacI
   4929..5208    -  CDS            TcR (fragment): tetracycline efflux protein; tet; confers resistance to tetracycline
   5230..5248    +  promoter       T7 promoter: promoter for bacteriophage T7 RNA polymerase
   5249..5273    +  protein_bind   lac operator: The lac repressor binds to the lac operator to inhibit transcription in E. coli. This inhibition can be relieved by adding lactose or isopropyl-β-D-thiogalactopyranoside (IPTG). lac repressor encoded by lacI
   5288..5310    +  RBS            RBS: efficient ribosome binding site from bacteriophage T7 gene 10 (Olins and Rangwala, 1989)
   5321..6417    +  CDS            MBP (fragment): maltose binding protein from E. coli; malE (mutated); This version of the gene does not encode a signal sequence, so MBP will remain in the cytosol.
   6466..6789    +  CDS            Thor (fragment): 4EBP_DROME - Experimental evidence at protein level: Swiss-Prot protein existence level 1. Repressor of translation initiation that regulates eIF4E1 activity by preventing its assembly into the eIF4F complex (PubMed:11389445, PubMed:19804760, PubMed:25702871). Hypophosphorylated form competes with eIF4G1 and strongly binds to eIF4E1, leading to repress translation (PubMed:25702871). In contrast, hyperphosphorylated form dissociates from eIF4E1, allowing interaction between eIF4G1 and eIF4E1, leading to initiation of translation (PubMed:25702871). Acts as a regulator of various biological proce
   6833..6882    +  CDS            SET1 (fragment): solubility-enhancement tag derived from T7 phage gene 10B
   6890..6937    +  terminator     T7 terminator: transcription terminator for bacteriophage T7 RNA polymerase
   6960..7064    -  CDS            TcR (fragment): tetracycline efflux protein; tet; confers resistance to tetracycline
   7112..7140    -  promoter       tet promoter: E. coli promoter for tetracycline efflux protein gene
