[The description below was written by a language model from this plasmid's Addgene catalogue record and pLannotate feature annotations shown in this document.]
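Description:
pnEA-NvM-DmThor-del76-84-Y54AM59A_Z is a 7,149 nt bacterial expression plasmid for producing a mutant form of Drosophila melanogaster Thor, the fly 4E-BP translational repressor, as a maltose-binding protein fusion. The catalogue lists the backbone as unknown, but the annotated features show a pBR322-derived, pET-like architecture. It carries a ColE1/pMB1-type origin together with the bom mobility region and the rop gene, which is consistent with the recorded low copy number. Selection is by ampicillin through the bla gene under its own promoter. Several disrupted fragments of the tetracycline resistance gene and its promoter remain as backbone remnants and should not confer resistance.

Expression is driven by a T7 promoter followed by a lac operator and the T7 gene 10 ribosome binding site, with a plasmid-borne lacI gene supplying repressor. Transcription therefore depends on a host providing T7 RNA polymerase and can be induced with IPTG. The open reading frame begins with a signal-sequence-less MBP, which stays cytosolic and serves as a solubility and affinity tag, followed by the Thor coding sequence. A short downstream stretch annotated as a fragment of a T7 gene 10B-derived solubility tag precedes the T7 terminator; whether it is translated as part of the fusion is not stated.

According to its name, the insert lacks residues 76–84 and carries Y54A and M59A substitutions, and the record notes one silent change relative to the reference transcript. The associated study examined canonical and non-canonical eIF4E-binding motifs in 4E-BPs, so this protein was presumably made as a binding-deficient variant for in vitro interaction assays with eIF4E, although the record itself states only bacterial expression as the purpose.
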