Addgene plasmid #148191: pnEA-NvM-DmThor-del76-84-Y54AM59A_Z
Purpose: Bacterial Expression of DmThor-del76-84-Y54AM59A
Depositing lab: Elisa Izaurralde. Depositing organization: Max Planck Institute for Developmental Biology. Publication: 4E-BPs require non-canonical 4E-binding motifs and a lateral surface of eIF4E to repress translation. Igreja C, Peter D, Weiler C, Izaurralde E. Nat Commun. 2014 Sep 2;5:4790. doi: 10.1038/ncomms5790. PubMed 25179781.
Backbone
  Vector backbone: Unknown
  Vector type: Bacterial Expression
Growth in bacteria
  Bacterial resistance: Ampicillin, 100 μg/mL
  Growth temperature: 37°C
  Growth strain: DH5alpha
  Copy number: Low Copy
Gene/Insert
  Gene/Insert name: DmThor-del76-84-Y54AM59A
  Species: D. melanogaster (fly)
  Mutation: one silent mutation compared to the sequence given by NCBI:NM_057947.4
  Entrez Gene: Thor (a.k.a. Dmel_CG8846, 153432_at, 43-BP, 4E-BP, 4E-BP1, 4EBP, 4e-BP, 4e-bp, 4eBP, 4ebp, BcDNA.HL08053, BcDNA:HL08053, CG8846, CT8705, Dm 4E-BP, Dmel\CG8846, Phas1, Thor/EIF4EBP, anon-WO0172774.158, d4E-BP, d4E-BP1, d4EBP, d4e-bp, d4eBP, dthor, eIF4E-BP, l(2)06270, l(2)k07736, l(2)k13517, pp20, thor)
  Cloning method: Unknown
Terms and licenses: Academic/Nonprofit Terms; Industry Terms: Not Available to Industry
Depositor comments: Plasmids from this collection were made available to the research community and donated after the lab closed. Please note that the sequence provided by the depositing laboratory may be theoretical/predicted or based on Sanger sequencing results. There may be discrepancies between sequencing results obtained by Addgene and the depositor sequence. If an Addgene verified sequence is not available, please contact before placing your order to request that our lab fully sequence the plasmid.
How to cite: pnEA-NvM-DmThor-del76-84-Y54AM59A_Z was a gift from Elisa Izaurralde (Addgene plasmid # 148191 ; http://n2t.net/addgene:148191 ; RRID:Addgene_148191)
